>Addgene plasmid #32037 | pYES2.1-ScDcr1deltaC | addgene partial sequence | sequence record 37712 | GAL1 5'-AATATACCTCTATACTTTAACGTC-3'
CCGGATCGGACTACTAGCAGCTGTAATACGACTCACTATAGGGAATATTAAGCTCGCCCTTACCATGTAC
AATGAACTCGATGCCAAAAATTTAAGAAATTTCTATAAGGTTCAAAATGCATGTGCGCAATTGAGGGAAT
CCATAAAAGTAATTTACGAAAACGGGTTATCATCCGATCAATTGAATACTATGGCGAAACATGGGAACGA
CCTAGAAAAATCTATTGCAAACAGTCCTGCTATGTCCGTAGCAAGTTGCTTGAACCAAGTTAGACCCACC
CTAGACATCAAGAATATCTTTGATCATTATAAATTTGAAAATAATTCATCACCAGTTGATCCTTATGTCC
ATTATCCCGTATGTTCTGATCAAAATTTGGAAAATTTGGCTTTCATTCATAGATCTTTGCCGAATATGAA
TGTCAAATTGACTGAATTGCAAAAGACCGTAATGAGTAATGAACGTTTGGAATTTTTAGGTGATAGTTGG
CTTGGCGCCTTAGTGGCGTATATTATTTATAAGAAATATCCTTATGCTAATGAAGGTGCCTTATCAAAGA
TGAAGGAAGCTATCGTTAACAACAACAATTTGGAAAAGATCTGTGAAAAACTTGGCTTTAAAGAAAGATT
AAAGGAAAATATTCCACGTTCTTCAATGAAAATCAAAGATAGATTAACCAAGAATTACGCAGACTGTGTG
GAAGCCTACATTGGCGCATTGGTTATTGATAGATTTTCAACAGAATTTAATGATGTTGCTCTTTGGCTTG
AAGAACTATCTGAGGAACATTTCATTGAACTAGGACCTATGATGGTCAAAGAGCCTTT
