>Addgene plasmid #32037 | pYES2.1-ScDcr1deltaC | addgene partial sequence | sequence record 38433 | CYC1 5'-GCGTGAATGTAAGCGTGAC-3'
CCTCTAGAACTCAATGGTGATGGTGATGATGACCGGTACGCGTAGAATCGAGACCGAGGAGAGGGTTAGG
GATAGGCTTACCTTCGAATGGGTGACCTCGAAGCTCGCCCTTTCATTCTTCAATCATGCCTCTTTCTAGT
TCAATATCATGTAGAGAATATTTTTGAATCAATTTCGGTTGAGCAAGTGCTTCCATAGCGGCTCTCTGTT
CAGCTTCTCTCACATTTGAACCATCTCCAATACCTAACAAATTATTCCCCAATCTTACTTCTACCTTAAA
CGGAGATTTATCATTCAATCTTTTATATGATATTTTGGCTCCAATATTATTAAATTGTAAGAACGCACCT
AGTTCACCCTTTGCATTTTTGTTTAAAGGCTCTTTGACCATCATAGGTCCTAGTTCAATGAAATGTTCCT
CAGATAGTTCTTCAAGCCAAAGAGCAACATCATTAAATTCTGTTGAAAATCTATCAATAACCAATGCGCC
AATGTAGGCTTCCACACAGTCTGCGTAATTCTTGGTTAATCTATCTTTGATTTTCATTGAAGAACGTGGA
ATATTTTCCTTTAATCTTTCTTTAAAGCCAAGTTTTTCACAGATCTTTTCCAAATTGTTGTTGTTAACGA
TAGCTTCCTTCATCTTTGATAAGGCACCTTCATTAGCATAAGGATATTTCTTATAAATAATATACGCCAC
TAAGGCGCCAAGCCAACTATCACCTAAAAATTCCAAACGTTCATTACTCATTACGGTCTTTTGCAATTCA
GTCAATTTGACATTCATATTCGGCAAAGATCTATGAATGA
