[The description below was written by a language model from this plasmid's Addgene catalogue record.]
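Description:
pYES2.1-ScDcr1deltaC is a yeast expression plasmid built on the commercial pYES2.1 backbone (about 5.8 kb without insert). It is a shuttle vector: it is propagated in E. coli under ampicillin selection and maintained in yeast through the URA3 auxotrophic marker, which complements uracil auxotrophy in ura3 host strains. The record does not list the origins of replication or the copy number, and no feature table is provided, so details of the backbone beyond the marker genes cannot be confirmed here.

The insert is a truncated form of Dcr1, the Dicer protein of the budding yeast S. castellii. The catalogue spells the insert name "Drc1(17-356)", which appears to be a transposition of Dcr1 given the plasmid name. It covers residues 17 to 356, and the "deltaC" designation indicates that the C-terminal portion of the protein has been removed. The numbering also implies a short N-terminal trimming. Expression is driven by the GAL1 promoter, a tightly regulated yeast promoter that is induced by galactose and repressed by glucose, allowing controlled production of the protein. The insert was introduced by restriction cloning, but the sites used are not recorded, and the record does not state whether any epitope or purification tags are fused to the protein.

The associated work concerns the mechanism by which budding-yeast Dicers process double-stranded RNA. This construct is therefore suited to inducible expression of the C-terminally truncated enzyme in yeast, for example to compare its activity with the full-length protein, although the record does not specify the exact experiments.
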