Addgene plasmid #32037: pYES2.1-ScDcr1deltaC
Depositing lab: David Bartel. Depositing organization: Whitehead Institute for Biomedical Research. Publication: The inside-out mechanism of dicers from budding yeasts. Weinberg DE, Nakanishi K, Patel DJ, Bartel DP. Cell. 2011 Jul 22;146(2):262-76. 10.1016/j.cell.2011.06.021 PubMed 21784247.
Backbone
  Vector backbone: pYES2.1
  Backbone manufacturer: Invitrogen
  Backbone size w/o insert (bp): 5800
  Vector type: Yeast Expression
  Selectable markers: URA3
Growth in bacteria
  Bacterial resistance: Ampicillin, 100 μg/mL
  Growth temperature: 37°C
  Growth strain: DH5alpha
  Copy number: Unknown
Gene/Insert
  Gene/Insert name: Drc1(17-356)
  Species: S. castellii
  Promoter: GAL1
  Cloning method: Restriction Enzyme; 5′ cloning site unknown (unknown if destroyed); 3′ cloning site unknown (unknown if destroyed)
  Sequencing primers: 5′ Gal1
Terms and licenses: Academic/Nonprofit Terms; Industry Terms: Not Available to Industry
How to cite: pYES2.1-ScDcr1deltaC was a gift from David Bartel (Addgene plasmid # 32037 ; http://n2t.net/addgene:32037 ; RRID:Addgene_32037)
